Addgene plasmid #72098: Nrp2.1-Fc-His
Purpose: Expresses the extracellular region of the Neuropilin 2, isoform 1 protein, C-terminally fused to the Fc region of human IgG1 + 6X histidine tag.
Depositing lab: Woj Wojtowicz. Depositing organization: University of California, Berkeley. Publication: An extracellular biochemical screen reveals that FLRTs and Unc5s mediate neuronal subtype recognition in the retina. Visser JJ, Cheng Y, Perry SC, Chastain AB, Parsa B, Masri SS, Ray TA, Kay JN, Wojtowicz WM. Elife. 2015 Dec 3;4. pii: e08149. doi: 10.7554/eLife.08149. PubMed 26633812.
Backbone
  Vector backbone: pCMVi-SV40ori
  Vector type: Mammalian Expression
Growth in bacteria
  Bacterial resistance: Ampicillin, 100 μg/mL
  Growth temperature: 37°C
  Growth strain: DH5alpha
  Copy number: High Copy
Gene/Insert
  Gene/Insert name: Nrp2.1 (alt names: Neuropilin 2, isoform 1; Np2; Np-2; Npn2; Npn-2; NCBI gene ID 18187; Reference sequence NM_001077403.1)
  Species: M. musculus (mouse)
  Insert size (bp): 2601
  Entrez Gene: Nrp2 (a.k.a. 1110048P06Rik, N, Np, Np-2, Np2, Npn-2, Npn2)
  Promoter: CMV
  Tag / fusion protein: Fc-His (C terminal on backbone)
  Cloning method: Restriction Enzyme; 5′ cloning site NotI (not destroyed); 3′ cloning site AscI (not destroyed)
  Sequencing primers: 5′ GTCAGAGGTAACTCCCGTTGC; 3′ ATCATGAGGGTGTCCTTG
Terms and licenses: Academic/Nonprofit Terms; Industry Terms: Not Available to Industry
How to cite: Nrp2.1-Fc-His was a gift from Woj Wojtowicz (Addgene plasmid # 72098 ; http://n2t.net/addgene:72098 ; RRID:Addgene_72098)
