[The description below was written by a language model from this plasmid's Addgene catalogue record and pLannotate feature annotations shown in this document.]
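Description:
Nrp2.1-Fc-His is a mammalian expression plasmid built on the pCMVi-SV40ori backbone for producing a soluble, tagged form of the mouse Neuropilin 2 (isoform 1) ectodomain. The 8.3 kb plasmid is propagated in E. coli through a high-copy ColE1/pUC-type origin with ampicillin selection (β-lactamase under its own promoter). The backbone also carries an f1 phage origin and short remnants of rop, bom and lacZα that are leftovers of earlier vector lineage rather than functional parts.

The expression unit is driven by the human cytomegalovirus immediate early enhancer and promoter followed by CMV intron A, a spliced leader intron that generally boosts transcript processing and expression levels. Downstream, a 2,601 bp fragment of Nrp2 encoding the extracellular region is inserted between NotI and AscI sites, both retained, and reads in frame into a human IgG1 heavy-chain constant (Fc) fragment supplied by the backbone. According to the catalogue entry this is followed by a 6X histidine tag, although the tag is not separately annotated in the feature table. An SV40 polyadenylation signal terminates the transcript. A separate SV40 enhancer/early promoter region, which contains the SV40 origin implied by the backbone name, can allow episomal amplification in cells expressing large T antigen.

Lacking the transmembrane and cytoplasmic portions, the fusion would be expected to be secreted. The Fc moiety typically dimerises the fusion and allows capture or detection with Fc-binding reagents, while the His tag permits metal-affinity purification. The construct was deposited in connection with an extracellular biochemical screen for receptor-ligand interactions among neuronal cell-surface proteins in the retina.
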