Features (pLannotate 1.2.2; 14 found; start..end, strand, type, name):
     25..408     +  enhancer       CMV enhancer: human cytomegalovirus immediate early enhancer
    410..609     +  promoter       CMV promoter: human cytomegalovirus (CMV) immediate early promoter
    748..1573    +  intron         CMV intron A: human cytomegalovirus intron A (Chapman et al., 1991)
   1610..4210    +  CDS            Nrp2 (fragment): NRP2_MOUSE - Experimental evidence at protein level: Swiss-Prot protein existence level 1. High affinity receptor for semaphorins 3C, 3F, VEGF-165 and VEGF-145 isoforms of VEGF, and the PLGF-2 isoform of PGF. From Mus musculus (Mouse).
   4220..4900    +  CDS            IGHG1 (fragment): IGHG1_HUMAN - Experimental evidence at protein level: Swiss-Prot protein existence level 1. Constant region of immunoglobulin heavy chains. Immunoglobulins, also known as antibodies, are membrane-bound or secreted glycoproteins produced by B lymphocytes. In the recognition phase of humoral immunity, the membrane-bound immunoglobulins serve as receptors which, upon binding of a specific antigen, trigger the clonal expansion and differentiation of B lymphocytes into immunoglobulins- secreting plasma cells. Secreted immunoglobulins mediate the effector phase of humoral immunity, which results in
   4950..5071    +  polyA_signal   SV40 poly(A) signal: SV40 polyadenylation signal
   5280..5868    -  rep_origin     ori: high-copy-number ColE1/pMB1/pBR322/pUC origin of replication
   6039..6899    -  CDS            AmpR: β-lactamase; bla; confers resistance to ampicillin, carbenicillin, and related antibiotics
   6900..7004    -  promoter       AmpR promoter: bla
   7099..7134    +  CDS            rop (fragment): Rop protein, which maintains plasmids at low copy number; rop
   7157..7487    +  promoter       SV40 promoter: SV40 enhancer and early promoter
   7610..7709    +  misc_feature   bom (fragment): basis of mobility region from pBR322
   7737..8165    -  rep_origin     f1 ori (sequence partly withheld): f1 bacteriophage origin of replication; arrow indicates direction of (+) strand synthesis
   8169..8326    -  CDS            lacZα (fragment): LacZα fragment of β-galactosidase; lacZ fragment
>Addgene plasmid #72098 | Nrp2.1-Fc-His | depositor full sequence | sequence record 138366 | Full sequence
GTCGAGGTCTCGACGGTATCGATTGACATTGATTATTGACTAGCTAGTTATTAATAGTAATCAATTACGG
GGTCATTAGTTCATAGCCCATATATGGAGTTCCGCGTTACATAACTTACGGTAAATGGCCCGCCTGGCTG
ACCGCCCAACGACCCCCGCCCATTGACGTCAATAATGACGTATGTTCCCATAGTAACGCCAATAGGGACT
TTCCATTGACGTCAATGGGTGGAGTATTTACGGTAAACTGCCCACTTGGCAGTACATCAAGTGTATCATA
TGCCAAGTCCGCCCCCTATTGACGTCAATGACGGTAAATGGCCCGCCTGGCATTATGCCCAGTACATGAC
CTTACGGGACTTTCCTACTTGGCAGTACATCTACGTATTAGTCATCGCTATTACCATGGTGATGCGGTTT
TGGCAGTACACCAATGGGCGTGGATAGCGGTTTGACTCACGGGGATTTCCAAGTCTCCACCCCATTGACG
TCAATGGGAGTTTGTTTTGGCACCAAAATCAACGGGACTTTCCAAAATGTCGTAATAACCCCGCCCCGTT
GACGCAAATGGGCGGTAGGCGTGTACGGTGGGAGGTCTATATAAGCAGAGCTCGTTTAGTGAACCGTCAG
ATCGCCTGGAGACGCCATCCACGCTGTTTTGACCTCCATAGAAGACACCGGGACCGATCCAGCCTCCGCG
GCCGGGAACGGTGCATTGGAACGCGGATTCCCCGTGCCAAGAGTGACGTAAGTACCGCCTATAGACTCTA
TAGGCACACCCCTTTGGCTCTTATGCATGCTATACTGTTTTTGGCTTGGGGCCTATACACCCCCGCTTCC
ATATGCTATAGGTGATGGTATAGCTTAGCCTATAGGTGTGGGTTATTGACCATTATTGACCACTCCCCTA
TTGGTGACGATACTTTCCATTACTAATCCATAACATGGCTCTTTGCCACAACTATCTCTATTGGCTATAT
GCCAATACTCTGTCCTTCAGAGACTGACACGGACTCTGTATTTTTACAGGATGGGGTCCCATTTATTATT
TACAAATTCACATATACAACAACGCCGTCCCCCGTGCCCGCAGTTTTTATTAAACATAGCGTGGGATCTC
CACGCGAATCTCGGGTACGTGTTCCGGACATGGGCTCTTCTCCGGTAGCGGCGGAGCTTCCACATCCGAG
CCCTGGTCCCATGCCTCCAGCGGCTCATGGTCGCTCGGCAGCTCCTTGCTCCTAACAGTGGAGGCCAGAC
TTAGGCACAGCACAATGCCCACCACCACCAGTGTGCCGCACAAGGCCGTGGCGGTAGGGTATGTGTCTGA
AAATGAGCTCGGAGATTGGGCTCGCACCGCTGACGCAGATGGAAGACTTAAGGCAGCGGCAGAAGAAGAT
GCAGGCAGCTGAGTTGTTGTATTCTGATAAGAGTCAGAGGTAACTCCCGTTGCGGTGCTGTTAACGGTGG
AGGGCAGTGTAGTCTGAGCAGTACTCGTTGCTGCCGCGCGCGCCACCAGACATAATAGCTGACAGACTAA
CAGACTGTTCCTTTCCATGGGTCTTTTCTGCAGAAGCTTGAATTCTCGAGGATCCGCGGCCGCGCCACCA
TGGATATGTTTCCTCTTACCTGGGTTTTCTTAGCTCTGTACTTTTCAGGACACGAAGTGAGAAGCCAGCA
AGATCCACCCTGCGGAGGTCGGCTGAATTCCAAAGATGCTGGCTACATCACTTCCCCAGGCTACCCCCAG
GACTATCCCTCCCACCAGAACTGTGAGTGGATTGTCTACGCCCCCGAACCCAACCAGAAGATTGTTCTCA
ACTTCAACCCTCACTTTGAAATCGAGAAACACGACTGCAAGTATGACTTCATTGAGATTCGGGATGGGGA
CAGTGAGTCAGCTGACCTCCTGGGCAAGCACTGTGGGAACATCGCCCCGCCCACCATCATCTCCTCAGGC
TCCGTGTTATACATCAAGTTCACCTCAGACTACGCCCGGCAGGGGGCAGGTTTCTCTCTACGCTATGAGA
TCTTCAAAACAGGCTCTGAAGATTGTTCCAAGAACTTTACAAGCCCCAATGGGACCATTGAATCTCCAGG
GTTTCCAGAGAAGTATCCACACAATCTGGACTGTACCTTCACCATCCTGGCCAAACCCAGGATGGAGATC
ATCCTACAGTTCCTGACCTTTGACCTGGAGCATGACCCTCTACAAGTGGGGGAAGGAGACTGTAAATATG
ACTGGCTGGACATCTGGGATGGCATTCCACATGTTGGACCTCTGATTGGCAAGTACTGTGGGACGAAAAC
ACCCTCCAAACTCCGCTCGTCCACGGGGATCCTCTCCTTGACCTTTCACACGGACATGGCAGTGGCCAAG
GATGGCTTCTCCGCACGTTACTATTTGATCCACCAGGAGCCACCTGAGAATTTTCAGTGCAATGTCCCTT
TGGGAATGGAGTCTGGCCGGATTGCTAATGAACAGATCAGTGCCTCCTCCACCTTCTCTGATGGGAGGTG
GACTCCTCAACAGAGCCGGCTCCATGGTGATGACAATGGCTGGACACCCAATTTGGATTCCAACAAGGAG
TATCTCCAGGTGGACCTGCGCTTCCTAACCATGCTCACAGCCATTGCAACACAGGGAGCCATTTCCAGGG
AAACCCAGAAAGGCTACTACGTCAAATCGTACAAGCTGGAAGTCAGCACAAATGGTGAAGATTGGATGGT
CTACCGGCATGGCAAAAACCACAAGATATTCCAAGCGAACAATGATGCGACCGAGGTGGTGCTAAACAAG
CTCCACATGCCACTGCTGACTCGGTTCATCAGGATCCGCCCGCAGACGTGGCATTTGGGCATTGCCCTTC
GCCTGGAGCTCTTTGGCTGCCGGGTCACAGATGCACCCTGCTCCAACATGCTGGGGATGCTCTCGGGCCT
CATTGCTGATACCCAGATCTCTGCCTCCTCCACCCGAGAGTACCTCTGGAGCCCCAGTGCTGCCCGCCTG
GTTAGTAGCCGCTCTGGCTGGTTTCCTCGGAACCCTCAAGCCCAGCCAGGTGAAGAATGGCTTCAGGTAG
ACCTGGGGACACCCAAGACAGTGAAAGGGGTCATCATCCAGGGAGCCCGAGGAGGAGACAGCATCACTGC
CGTGGAAGCCAGGGCGTTTGTACGCAAGTTCAAAGTCTCCTACAGCCTAAATGGCAAGGACTGGGAATAT
ATCCAGGACCCCAGGACTCAGCAGACAAAGCTGTTTGAAGGGAACATGCACTATGACACCCCTGACATCC
GAAGGTTCGATCCTGTTCCAGCGCAGTATGTGCGGGTGTACCCAGAGAGGTGGTCGCCAGCAGGCATCGG
GATGAGGCTGGAGGTGCTGGGCTGTGACTGGACAGACTCAAAGCCCACAGTGGAGACGCTGGGACCCACC
GTGAAGAGTGAAGAGACTACCACCCCATATCCCATGGATGAGGATGCCACCGAGTGTGGGGAAAACTGCA
GCTTTGAGGATGACAAAGATTTGCAACTTCCTTCAGGATTCAACTGCAACTTTGATTTTCCGGAAGAGAC
CTGTGGTTGGGTGTACGACCATGCCAAGTGGCTCCGGAGCACGTGGATCAGCAGCGCTAACCCCAATGAC
AGAACATTTCCAGATGACAAGAACTTCTTGAAACTGCAGAGTGATGGCCGACGAGAGGGCCAGTACGGGC
GGCTCATCAGCCCACCGGTGCACCTGCCCCGAAGCCCTGTGTGCATGGAGTTCCAGTACCAAGCCATGGG
CGGCCACGGGGTGGCACTGCAGGTGGTTCGGGAAGCCAGCCAGGAAAGCAAACTCCTTTGGGTCATCCGT
GAGGACCAGGGCAGCGAGTGGAAACACGGGCGCATTATCCTGCCCAGCTATGACATGGAGTATCAGATCG
TGTTCGAGGGAGTGATAGGGAAGGGACGATCGGGAGAGATTTCCATCGATGACATTCGGATAAGCACTGA
TGTCCCACTGGAGAACTGCATGGAACCCATATCAGCTTTTGCAGGTGAGGATTTTAAAGTGGACATCCCA
GAAACCCATGGGGGAGAGGGCTATGAAGATGAGATTGATGATGAATATGAAGGAGATTGGAGCAACTCTT
CTTCCTCTACCTCAGGGGCTGGTGACCCCTCATCTGGCAAAGAAAAGAGCTGGCTGTACACCCTAGATCC
CATTCTGATCGGCGCGCCTGACAAAACTCACACATGCCCACCGTGCCCAGCACCTGAACTCCTGGGGGGA
CCGTCAGTCTTCCTCTTCCCCCCAAAACCCAAGGACACCCTCATGATCTCCCGGACCCCTGAGGTCACAT
GCGTGGTGGTGGACGTGAGCCACGAAGACCCTGAGGTCAAGTTCAACTGGTACGTGGACGGCGTGGAGGT
GCATAATGCCAAGACAAAGCCGCGGGAGGAGCAGTACAACAGCACGTACCGTGTGGTCAGCGTCCTCACC
GTCCTGCACCAGGACTGGCTGAATGGCAAGGAGTACAAGTGCAAGGTCTCCAACAAAGCCCTCCCAGCCC
CCATCGAGAAAACCATCTCCAAAGCCAAAGGGCAGCCCCGAGAACCACAGGTGTATACCCTGCCCCCATC
CCGGGATGAGCTGACCAAGAACCAGGTCAGCCTGACCTGCCTGGTCAAAGGCTTCTATCCCAGCGACATC
GCCGTGGAGTGGGAGAGCAATGGGCAGCCGGAGAACAACTACAAGACCACGCCTCCCGTGCTGGACTCCG
ACGGCTCCTTCTTCCTCTACAGCAAGCTCACCGTGGACAAGAGCAGGTGGCAGCAGGGGAACGTCTTCTC
ATGCTCCGTGATGCATGAGGCTCTGCACAACCACTACACGCAGAAGAGCCTCTCCCTGTCTCCGGGTAAA
GGCGGCCATCATCACCATCACCATTAATCTAGAGATCTTATTAAAGCAGAACTTGTTTATTGCAGCTTAT
AATGGTTACAAATAAAGCAATAGCATCACAAATTTCACAAATAAAGCATTTTTTTCACTGCATTCTAGTT
GTGGTTTGTCCAAACTCATCAATGTATCTTATCATGTCTGGTCGACTCTAGCTAGACTCTTCCGCTTCCT
CGCTCACTGACTCGCTGCGCTCGGTCGTTCGGCTGCGGCGAGCGGTATCAGCTCACTCAAAGGCGGTAAT
ACGGTTATCCACAGAATCAGGGGATAACGCAGGAAAGAACATGTGAGCAAAAGGCCAGCAAAAGGCCAGG
AACCGTAAAAAGGCCGCGTTGCTGGCGTTTTTCCATAGGCTCCGCCCCCCTGACGAGCATCACAAAAATC
GACGCTCAAGTCAGAGGTGGCGAAACCCGACAGGACTATAAAGATACCAGGCGTTTCCCCCTGGAAGCTC
CCTCGTGCGCTCTCCTGTTCCGACCCTGCCGCTTACCGGATACCTGTCCGCCTTTCTCCCTTCGGGAAGC
GTGGCGCTTTCTCATAGCTCACGCTGTAGGTATCTCAGTTCGGTGTAGGTCGTTCGCTCCAAGCTGGGCT
GTGTGCACGAACCCCCCGTTCAGCCCGACCGCTGCGCCTTATCCGGTAACTATCGTCTTGAGTCCAACCC
GGTAAGACACGACTTATCGCCACTGGCAGCAGCCACTGGTAACAGGATTAGCAGAGCGAGGTATGTAGGC
GGTGCTACAGAGTTCTTGAAGTGGTGGCCTAACTACGGCTACACTAGAAGAACAGTATTTGGTATCTGCG
CTCTGCTGAAGCCAGTTACCTTCGGAAAAAGAGTTGGTAGCTCTTGATCCGGCAAACAAACCACCGCTGG
TAGCGGTGGTTTTTTTGTTTGCAAGCAGCAGATTACGCGCAGAAAAAAAGGATCTCAAGAAGATCCTTTG
ATCTTTTCTACGGGGTCTGACGCTCAGTGGAACGAAAACTCACGTTAAGGGATTTTGGTCATGAGATTAT
CAAAAAGGATCTTCACCTAGATCCTTTTAAATTAAAAATGAAGTTTTAAATCAATCTAAAGTATATATGA
GTAAACTTGGTCTGACAGTTACCAATGCTTAATCAGTGAGGCACCTATCTCAGCGATCTGTCTATTTCGT
TCATCCATAGTTGCCTGACTCCCCGTCGTGTAGATAACTACGATACGGGAGGGCTTACCATCTGGCCCCA
GTGCTGCAATGATACCGCGAGACCCACGCTCACCGGCTCCAGATTTATCAGCAATAAACCAGCCAGCCGG
AAGGGCCGAGCGCAGAAGTGGTCCTGCAACTTTATCCGCCTCCATCCAGTCTATTAATTGTTGCCGGGAA
GCTAGAGTAAGTAGTTCGCCAGTTAATAGTTTGCGCAACGTTGTTGCCATTGCTACAGGCATCGTGGTGT
CACGCTCGTCGTTTGGTATGGCTTCATTCAGCTCCGGTTCCCAACGATCAAGGCGAGTTACATGATCCCC
CATGTTGTGCAAAAAAGCGGTTAGCTCCTTCGGTCCTCCGATCGTTGTCAGAAGTAAGTTGGCCGCAGTG
TTATCACTCATGGTTATGGCAGCACTGCATAATTCTCTTACTGTCATGCCATCCGTAAGATGCTTTTCTG
TGACTGGTGAGTACTCAACCAAGTCATTCTGAGAATAGTGTATGCGGCGACCGAGTTGCTCTTGCCCGGC
GTCAATACGGGATAATACCGCGCCACATAGCAGAACTTTAAAAGTGCTCATCATTGGAAAACGTTCTTCG
GGGCGAAAACTCTCAAGGATCTTACCGCTGTTGAGATCCAGTTCGATGTAACCCACTCGTGCACCCAACT
GATCTTCAGCATCTTTTACTTTCACCAGCGTTTCTGGGTGAGCAAAAACAGGAAGGCAAAATGCCGCAAA
AAAGGGAATAAGGGCGACACGGAAATGTTGAATACTCATACTCTTCCTTTTTCAATATTATTGAAGCATT
TATCAGGGTTATTGTCTCATGAGCGGATACATATTTGAATGTATTTAGAAAAATAAACAAATAGGGGTTC
CGCGCACATTTCCCCGAAAAGTGCCACCTGACGTCTAAGAAACCATTATTATCATGACATTAACCTATAA
AAATAGGCGTATCACGAGGCCCTTTCGTCTCGCGCGTTTCGGTGATGACGGTGAAAACCTCTGACACATG
CAGCTCCCGGAGGAATGTGTGTCAGTTAGGGTGTGGAAAGTCCCCAGGCTCCCCAGGCAGGCAGAAGTAT
GCAAAGCATGCATCTCAATTAGTCAGCAACCAGGTGTGGAAAGTCCCCAGGCTCCCCAGCAGGCAGAAGT
ATGCAAAGCATGCATCTCAATTAGTCAGCAACCATAGTCCCGCCCCTAACTCCGCCCATCCCGCCCCTAA
CTCCGCCCAGTTCCGCCCATTCTCCGCCCCATGGCTGACTAATTTTTTTTATTTATGCAGAGGCCGAGGC
CGCCTCTGCCTCTGAGCTATTCCAGAAGTAGTGAGGAGGCTTTTTTGGAGGCCTAGGCTTTTGCAAAAAG
CTCCCGGGAGCTTGTATATCCATTTTCGTCCCGGAGACGGTCACAGCTTGTCTGTAAGCGGATGCCGGGA
GCAGACAAGCCCGTCAGGGCGCGTCAGCGGGTGTTGGCGGGTGTCGGGGCTGGCTTAACTATGCGGCATC
AGAGCAGATTGTACTGAGAGTGCACCATATGCGGTGTGAAATACCGCACAGATGCGTAAGGAGAAAATAC
CGCATCAGGAAATTGTAAGCGTTAATATTTTGTTAAAATTCGCGTTAAATTTTTGTTAAATCAGCTCATT
TTTTAACCAATAGGCCGAAATCGGCAAAATCCCTTATAAATCAAAAGAATAGACCGAGATAGGGT
[37 nt withheld, positions 7836-7872]
AAAGAACGTGGACTCCAACGTCAAAGG
[49 nt withheld, positions 7900-7948]
T
[91 nt withheld, positions 7950-8040]
G
[124 nt withheld, positions 8042-8165]
CCATTCGCCATTCAGGCTGCGCAACTGTTGGGAAGGGCGATCGGTGCGGGCCTCTTCGCTATTACGCCAG
CTGGCGAAAGGGGGATGTGCTGCAAGGCGATTAAGTTGGGTAACGCCAGGGTTTTCCCAGTCACGACGTT
GTAAAACGACGGCCAGTGAATT
