>Addgene plasmid #72098 | Nrp2.1-Fc-His | addgene partial sequence | sequence record 138364 | pMRB101-F 5'-aagatgcaggcagctgagtt-3'
ACGGTGGAGGGCAGTGTAGTCTGAGCAGTACTCGTTGCTGCCGCGCGCGCCACCAGACATAATAGCTGAC
AGACTAACAGACTGTTCCTTTCCATGGGTCTTTTCTGCAGAAGCTTGAATTCTCGAGGATCCGCGGCCGC
GCCACCATGGATATGTTTCCTCTTACCTGGGTTTTCTTAGCTCTGTACTTTTCAGGACACGAAGTGAGAA
GCCAGCAAGATCCACCCTGCGGAGGTCGGCTGAATTCCAAAGATGCTGGCTACATCACTTCCCCAGGCTA
CCCCCAGGACTATCCCTCCCACCAGAACTGTGAGTGGATTGTCTACGCCCCCGAACCCAACCAGAAGATT
GTTCTCAACTTCAACCCTCACTTTGAAATCGAGAAACACGACTGCAAGTATGACTTCATTGAGATTCGGG
ATGGGGACAGTGAGTCAGCTGACCTCCTGGGCAAGCACTGTGGGAACATCGCCCCGCCCACCATCATCTC
CTCAGGCTCCGTGTTATACATCAAGTTCACCTCAGACTACGCCCGGCAGGGGGCAGGTTTCTCTCTACGC
TATGAGATCTTCAAAACAGGCTCTGAAGATTGTTCCAAGAACTTTACAAGCCCCAATGGGACCATTGAAT
CTCCAGGGTTTCCAGAGAAGTATCCACACAATCTGGACTGTACCTTCACCATCCTGGCCAAACCCAGGAT
GGAGATCATCCTACAGTTCCTGACCTTTGACCTGGAGCATGACCCTCTACAAGTGGGGGAAGGAGACTGT
AAATATGACTGGCTGGACATCTGG
