>Addgene plasmid #72098 | Nrp2.1-Fc-His | addgene partial sequence | sequence record 138365 | SV40pA-R 5'-GAAATTTGTGATGCTATTGC-3'
ATAAGATCTCTAGATTAATGGTGATGGTGATGATGGCCGCCTTTACCCGGAGACAGGGAGAGGCTCTTCT
GCGTGTAGTGGTTGTGCAGAGCCTCATGCATCACGGAGCATGAGAAGACGTTCCCCTGCTGCCACCTGCT
CTTGTCCACGGTGAGCTTGCTGTAGAGGAAGAAGGAGCCGTCGGAGTCCAGCACGGGAGGCGTGGTCTTG
TAGTTGTTCTCCGGCTGCCCATTGCTCTCCCACTCCACGGCGATGTCGCTGGGATAGAAGCCTTTGACCA
GGCAGGTCAGGCTGACCTGGTTCTTGGTCAGCTCATCCCGGGATGGGGGCAGGGTATACACCTGTGGTTC
TCGGGGCTGCCCTTTGGCTTTGGAGATGGTTTTCTCGATGGGGGCTGGGAGGGCTTTGTTGGAGACCTTG
CACTTGTACTCCTTGCCATTCAGCCAGTCCTGGTGCAGGACGGTGAGGACGCTGACCACACGGTACGTGC
TGTTGTACTGCTCCTCCCGCGGCTTTGTCTTGGCATTATGCACCTCCACGCCGTCCACGTACCAGTTGAA
CTTGACCTCAGGGTCTTCGTGGCTCACGTCCACCACCACGCATGTGACCTCAGGGGTCCGGGAGATCATG
AGGGTGTCCTTGGGTTTTGGGGGGAAGAGGAAGACTGACGGTCCCCCCAGGAGTTCAGGTGCTGGGCACG
GTGGGCATGTGTGAGTTTTGTCAGGCGCGCCGATCAGAATGGGATCTAGGGTGTACAGCCAGCTCTTTTC
TT
